>Addgene plasmid #119844 | mApple-proα1(I) | depositor full sequence | sequence record 227709 | mApple-proα1(I) sequence 10497 bps
GACGGATCGGGAGATCTCCCGATCCCCTATGGTGCACTCTCAGTACAATCTGCTCTGATGCCGCATAGTT
AAGCCAGTATCTGCTCCCTGCTTGTGTGTTGGAGGTCGCTGAGTAGTGCGCGAGCAAAATTTAAGCTACA
ACAAGGCAAGGCTTGACCGACAATTGCATGAAGAATCTGCTTAGGGTTAGGCGTTTTGCGCTGCTTCGCG
ATGTACGGGCCAGATATACGCGTTGACATTGATTATTGACTAGTTATTAATAGTAATCAATTACGGGGTC
ATTAGTTCATAGCCCATATATGGAGTTCCGCGTTACATAACTTACGGTAAATGGCCCGCCTGGCTGACCG
CCCAACGACCCCCGCCCATTGACGTCAATAATGACGTATGTTCCCATAGTAACGCCAATAGGGACTTTCC
ATTGACGTCAATGGGTGGAGTATTTACGGTAAACTGCCCACTTGGCAGTACATCAAGTGTATCATATGCC
AAGTACGCCCCCTATTGACGTCAATGACGGTAAATGGCCCGCCTGGCATTATGCCCAGTACATGACCTTA
TGGGACTTTCCTACTTGGCAGTACATCTACGTATTAGTCATCGCTATTACCATGGTGATGCGGTTTTGGC
AGTACATCAATGGGCGTGGATAGCGGTTTGACTCACGGGGATTTCCAAGTCTCCACCCCATTGACGTCAA
TGGGAGTTTGTTTTGGCACCAAAATCAACGGGACTTTCCAAAATGTCGTAACAACTCCGCCCCATTGACG
CAAATGGGCGGTAGGCGTGTACGGTGGGAGGTCTATATAAGCAGAGCTCTCTGGCTAACTAGAGAACCCA
CTGCTTACTGGCTTATCGAAATTAATACGACTCACTATAGGGAGACCCAAGCTGGCTAGCGTTTAAACTT
AAGCTTATGTCTAGGGTCTAGACATGTTCAGCTTTGTGGACCTCCGGCTCCTGCTCCTCTTAGGGGCCAC
TGCCCTCCTGACGCATGGCCAAGAAGATATCGTGAGCAAGGGCGAGGAGAATAACATGGCCATCATCAAG
GAGTTCATGCGCTTCAAGGTGCACATGGAGGGCTCCGTGAACGGCCACGAGTTCGAGATCGAGGGCGAGG
GCGAGGGCCGCCCCTACGAGGCCTTTCAGACCGCTAAGCTGAAGGTGACCAAGGGTGGCCCCCTGCCCTT
CGCCTGGGACATCCTGTCCCCTCAGTTCATGTACGGCTCCAAGGTCTACATTAAGCACCCAGCCGACATC
CCCGACTACTTCAAGCTGTCCTTCCCCGAGGGCTTCAGGTGGGAGCGCGTGATGAACTTCGAGGACGGCG
GCATTATTCACGTTAACCAGGACTCCTCCCTGCAGGACGGCGTGTTCATCTACAAGGTGAAGCTGCGCGG
CACCAACTTCCCCTCCGACGGCCCCGTAATGCAGAAGAAGACCATGGGCTGGGAGGCCTCCGAGGAGCGG
ATGTACCCCGAGGACGGCGCCCTGAAGAGCGAGATCAAGAAGAGGCTGAAGCTGAAGGACGGCGGCCACT
ACGCCGCCGAGGTCAAGACCACCTACAAGGCCAAGAAGCCCGTGCAGCTGCCCGGCGCCTACATCGTCGA
CATCAAGTTGGACATCGTGTCCCACAACGAGGACTACACCATCGTGGAACAGTACGAACGCGCCGAGGGC
CGCCACTCCACCGGCGGCATGGACGAGCTGTACGAGTCAGAAGATGTAGGAGTCGAGGGACCCAAGGGAG
ACCCTGGCCCCCAAGGCCCAAGGGGACCCGTTGGCCCCCCTGGACGAGATGGCATCCCTGGACAGCCTGG
ACTTCCTGGTCCTCCTGGTCCCCCTGGGCCCCCCGGACCCCCTGGCCTTGGAGGAAACTTTGCTTCCCAG
ATGTCCTATGGCTATGATGAAAAATCAGCTGGAGTTTCCGTGCCTGGCCCCATGGGTCCTTCTGGTCCTC
GTGGTCTCCCTGGCCCCCCTGGTGCACCTGGTCCACAAGGTTTCCAAGGCCCCCCTGGTGAACCTGGCGA
GCCTGGCGGTTCAGGTCCAATGGGTCCCCGAGGTCCCCCTGGCCCTCCTGGCAAGAATGGAGATGATGGG
GAAGCTGGCAAGCCCGGCCGTCCTGGTGAGCGTGGACCTCCTGGACCTCAGGGTGCTCGTGGATTGCCTG
GAACAGCTGGCCTCCCTGGAATGAAGGGACACCGAGGCTTCAGTGGTTTGGATGGTGCCAAAGGAGATGC
TGGTCCTGCTGGTCCTAAGGGAGAGCCCGGCAGTCCTGGTGAAAACGGAGCTCCTGGCCAGATGGGTCCC
CGAGGTCTGCCCGGTGAGAGAGGTCGCCCTGGACCTCCTGGCACTGCTGGTGCTCGCGGTAACGATGGTG
CTGTTGGTGCTGCTGGACCCCCTGGTCCCACCGGCCCCACTGGCCCTCCTGGCTTCCCTGGTGCAGTTGG
TGCTAAGGGTGAAGCTGGTCCCCAAGGAGCTAGAGGCTCTGAAGGTCCCCAGGGTGTGCGTGGTGAGCCC
GGACCCCCTGGCCCTGCTGGTGCTGCCGGCCCTGCTGGAAACCCTGGTGCTGATGGACAACCTGGCGCTA
AAGGTGCCAATGGTGCTCCTGGTATTGCTGGTGCTCCTGGCTTCCCTGGTGCCCGAGGCCCCTCTGGACC
CCAGGGCCCCAGCGGCCCTCCAGGTCCCAAGGGTAACAGTGGTGAACCTGGTGCTCCTGGCAACAAAGGA
GACACTGGTGCCAAAGGAGAACCCGGTGCTACTGGAGTTCAAGGTCCCCCAGGCCCTGCCGGAGAAGAAG
GAAAACGAGGAGCCCGTGGTGAGCCTGGACCTTCCGGACTGCCTGGACCTCCTGGCGAGCGTGGTGGACC
TGGTAGCCGTGGTTTCCCTGGTGCTGATGGTGTTGCTGGCCCCAAGGGTCCTTCCGGTGAACGTGGTGCT
CCCGGACCTGCTGGTCCCAAAGGTTCTCCTGGTGAAGCTGGTCGCCCCGGTGAAGCTGGTCTCCCTGGTG
CCAAGGGTCTCACTGGCAGTCCTGGCAGCCCTGGTCCTGATGGCAAAACCGGCCCCCCTGGTCCCGCTGG
TCAAGATGGTCGCCCTGGACCCGCAGGTCCTCCTGGAGCCCGTGGCCAGGCTGGTGTGATGGGATTCCCT
GGACCTAAGGGTACCGCTGGAGAACCTGGAAAGGCTGGAGAGCGAGGCCTTCCCGGACCCCCTGGCGCTG
TTGGTCCTGCTGGCAAAGATGGAGAAGCTGGAGCTCAGGGAGCCCCTGGCCCTGCTGGTCCTGCTGGTGA
GAGAGGTGAACAAGGTCCCGCTGGCTCCCCTGGATTCCAGGGTCTTCCTGGTCCTGCCGGTCCTCCTGGT
GAAGCAGGCAAGCCTGGTGAACAGGGTGTTCCTGGAGACCTTGGTGCCCCTGGACCCTCTGGCGCAAGAG
GCGAGAGAGGTTTCCCTGGTGAACGTGGTGTTCAAGGTCCCCCAGGTCCTGCTGGTCCCCGAGGAAACAA
TGGTGCCCCCGGCAACGATGGTGCCAAGGGTGATACTGGTGCCCCCGGAGCTCCCGGTAGCCAGGGTGCC
CCCGGTCTTCAGGGAATGCCTGGTGAACGTGGTGCAGCTGGTCTTCCAGGTCCTAAGGGTGACAGAGGTG
ATGCTGGTCCCAAAGGTGCTGATGGTTCTCCTGGTAAAGATGGTGCCCGTGGTCTGACTGGTCCCATTGG
TCCTCCTGGCCCTGCTGGTGCCCCTGGTGACAAGGGTGAAGCTGGTCCCAGTGGTCCTCCCGGTCCCACC
GGAGCCCGTGGTGCTCCCGGAGACCGTGGTGAGGCTGGTCCCCCTGGTCCTGCTGGCTTTGCCGGCCCCC
CTGGTGCTGATGGCCAACCTGGTGCGAAAGGTGAACCTGGTGATACTGGTGTTAAAGGTGATGCTGGTCC
TCCTGGCCCTGCTGGTCCTGCTGGACCCCCCGGCCCCATTGGTAACGTTGGTGCTCCTGGACCCAAAGGT
CCTCGTGGTGCTGCTGGTCCCCCTGGTGCTACTGGCTTCCCTGGTGCTGCTGGCCGTGTCGGTCCCCCTG
GTCCCTCTGGAAATGCTGGACCCCCTGGCCCTCCCGGTCCCGTTGGCAAAGAAGGGGGCAAAGGTCCCCG
TGGTGAGACTGGCCCTGCTGGACGTCCTGGTGAAGTTGGTCCCCCAGGTCCCCCCGGTCCTGCTGGTGAG
AAAGGATCTCCTGGTGCTGATGGACCTGCTGGCTCTCCTGGTACCCCTGGACCTCAGGGTATTGCTGGAC
AACGTGGTGTGGTCGGTCTTCCCGGTCAGAGAGGAGAAAGAGGCTTCCCTGGTCTTCCTGGCCCCTCTGG
TGAACCTGGCAAACAAGGTCCTTCTGGATCAAGTGGTGAACGCGGTCCCCCTGGCCCCATGGGGCCCCCT
GGATTGGCTGGTCCCCCTGGTGAATCTGGACGTGAGGGATCCCCTGGTGCTGAAGGCTCCCCTGGAAGGG
ATGGTGCTCCCGGGGCCAAGGGTGACCGTGGTGAGACTGGCCCTGCTGGCCCCCCTGGTGCCCCTGGTGC
TCCCGGTGCTCCCGGCCCTGTTGGTCCCGCTGGCAAGAATGGCGATCGTGGTGAGACTGGTCCTGCTGGT
CCTGCTGGTCCCATTGGCCCTGCTGGTGCCCGTGGCCCTGCTGGACCCCAAGGCCCCCGTGGTGACAAGG
GTGAGACAGGCGAACAAGGTGACAGAGGCATAAAGGGTCATCGTGGCTTCTCTGGTCTCCAGGGTCCTCC
TGGTTCTCCTGGTTCTCCTGGTGAACAAGGCCCCTCTGGAGCTTCAGGTCCTGCAGGCCCCCGGGGTCCC
CCTGGCTCTGCTGGTTCTCCTGGCAAAGACGGACTCAACGGTCTCCCTGGCCCCATTGGTCCCCCTGGTC
CTCGAGGTCGCACTGGTGACAGCGGCCCTGCTGGTCCCCCCGGCCCTCCTGGACCCCCTGGCCCTCCTGG
ACCTCCCAGTGGCGGTTATGACTTCAGCTTCCTGCCTCAGCCACCTCAAGAGAAGTCTCAAGATGGTGGC
CGCTACTACCGGGCCGATGATGCTAACGTGGTTCGTGACCGTGACCTTGAGGTGGACACCACCCTCAAGA
GCCTGAGTCAGCAGATTGAGAACATCCGCAGCCCCGAAGGCAGCCGCAAGAACCCTGCCCGCACATGCCG
CGACCTCAAGATGTGCCACTCTGACTGGAAGAGCGGAGAGTACTGGATCGACCCTAACCAAGGCTGCAAC
CTGGACGCCATCAAGGTCTACTGCAACATGGAGACAGGTCAGACCTGTGTGTTCCCTACTCAGCCGTCTG
TGCCTCAGAAGAACTGGTACATCAGCCCGAACCCCAAGGAAAAGAAGCACGTCTGGTTTGGAGAGAGCAT
GACCGATGGATTCCCGTTCGAGTACGGAAGCGAGGGCTCCGACCCCGCCGATGTCGCTATCCAGCTGACC
TTCCTGCGCCTAATGTCCACCGAGGCCTCCCAGAACATCACCTATCACTGCAAGAACAGCGTAGCCTACA
TGGACCAGCAGACTGGCAACCTCAAGAAGGCCCTGCTCCTCCAGGGATCCAACGAGATCGAGCTCAGAGG
CGAAGGCAACAGTCGCTTCACCTACAGCACCCTTGTGGACGGCTGCACGAGTCACACCGGAACTTGGGGC
AAGACAGTCATCGAATACAAAACCACCAAGACCTCCCGCCTGCCCATCATCGATGTGGCTCCCTTGGACA
TTGGTGCCCCAGACCAGGAATTCGGACTAGACATTGGCCCTGCCTGCTTCGTGTAAACTCCCTCCACCCC
AATCTGGTTCCCTCCCACCCAGCCCACTTTTCCCCAACCCTGGAAACAGACGAACAACCCAAACTCAATT
TCCCCCAAAAGCCAAAAATATGGGAGATAATTTCACATGGACTTTGGAAAACATTTTTTTTCCTTTGCAT
TCACCTTTCAAACTTAGTTTTTACCTTTGACCAACTGAACGTGACCAAAAACCAAAAGTGCATTCAACCT
TACCAAAAAAGAAAAAAAAAAAAAAAGCGGCCGCTCGAGTCTAGAGGGCCCGTTTAAACCCGCTGATCAG
CCTCGACTGTGCCTTCTAGTTGCCAGCCATCTGTTGTTTGCCCCTCCCCCGTGCCTTCCTTGACCCTGGA
AGGTGCCACTCCCACTGTCCTTTCCTAATAAAATGAGGAAATTGCATCGCATTGTCTGAGTAGGTGTCAT
TCTATTCTGGGGGGTGGGGTGGGGCAGGACAGCAAGGGGGAGGATTGGGAAGACAATAGCAGGCATGCTG
GGGATGCGGTGGGCTCTATGGCTTCTGAGGCGGAAAGAACCAGCTGGGGCTCTAGGGGGTATCCCC
[124 nt withheld, positions 6367-6490]
C
[91 nt withheld, positions 6492-6582]
A
[49 nt withheld, positions 6584-6632]
CCTTTGACGTTGGAGTCCACGTTCTTT
[37 nt withheld, positions 6660-6696]
ACCCTATCTCGGTCTATTCTTTTGATTTATAAGGGATTTTGCCGATTTCGGCCTATTGGTTAAAAAATGA
GCTGATTTAACAAAAATTTAACGCGAATTAATTCTGTGGAATGTGTGTCAGTTAGGGTGTGGAAAGTCCC
CAGGCTCCCCAGCAGGCAGAAGTATGCAAAGCATGCATCTCAATTAGTCAGCAACCAGGTGTGGAAAGTC
CCCAGGCTCCCCAGCAGGCAGAAGTATGCAAAGCATGCATCTCAATTAGTCAGCAACCATAGTCCCGCCC
CTAACTCCGCCCATCCCGCCCCTAACTCCGCCCAGTTCCGCCCATTCTCCGCCCCATGGCTGACTAATTT
TTTTTATTTATGCAGAGGCCGAGGCCGCCTCTGCCTCTGAGCTATTCCAGAAGTAGTGAGGAGGCTTTTT
TGGAGGCCTAGGCTTTTGCAAAAAGCTCCCGGGAGCTTGTATATCCATTTTCGGATCTGATCAAGAGACA
GGATGAGGATCGTTTCGCATGATTGAACAAGATGGATTGCACGCAGGTTCTCCGGCCGCTTGGGTGGAGA
GGCTATTCGGCTATGACTGGGCACAACAGACAATCGGCTGCTCTGATGCCGCCGTGTTCCGGCTGTCAGC
GCAGGGGCGCCCGGTTCTTTTTGTCAAGACCGACCTGTCCGGTGCCCTGAATGAACTGCAGGACGAGGCA
GCGCGGCTATCGTGGCTGGCCACGACGGGCGTTCCTTGCGCAGCTGTGCTCGACGTTGTCACTGAAGCGG
GAAGGGACTGGCTGCTATTGGGCGAAGTGCCGGGGCAGGATCTCCTGTCATCTCACCTTGCTCCTGCCGA
GAAAGTATCCATCATGGCTGATGCAATGCGGCGGCTGCATACGCTTGATCCGGCTACCTGCCCATTCGAC
CACCAAGCGAAACATCGCATCGAGCGAGCACGTACTCGGATGGAAGCCGGTCTTGTCGATCAGGATGATC
TGGACGAAGAGCATCAGGGGCTCGCGCCAGCCGAACTGTTCGCCAGGCTCAAGGCGCGCATGCCCGACGG
CGAGGATCTCGTCGTGACCCATGGCGATGCCTGCTTGCCGAATATCATGGTGGAAAATGGCCGCTTTTCT
GGATTCATCGACTGTGGCCGGCTGGGTGTGGCGGACCGCTATCAGGACATAGCGTTGGCTACCCGTGATA
TTGCTGAAGAGCTTGGCGGCGAATGGGCTGACCGCTTCCTCGTGCTTTACGGTATCGCCGCTCCCGATTC
GCAGCGCATCGCCTTCTATCGCCTTCTTGACGAGTTCTTCTGAGCGGGACTCTGGGGTTCGAAATGACCG
ACCAAGCGACGCCCAACCTGCCATCACGAGATTTCGATTCCACCGCCGCCTTCTATGAAAGGTTGGGCTT
CGGAATCGTTTTCCGGGACGCCGGCTGGATGATCCTCCAGCGCGGGGATCTCATGCTGGAGTTCTTCGCC
CACCCCAACTTGTTTATTGCAGCTTATAATGGTTACAAATAAAGCAATAGCATCACAAATTTCACAAATA
AAGCATTTTTTTCACTGCATTCTAGTTGTGGTTTGTCCAAACTCATCAATGTATCTTATCATGTCTGTAT
ACCGTCGACCTCTAGCTAGAGCTTGGCGTAATCATGGTCATAGCTGTTTCCTGTGTGAAATTGTTATCCG
CTCACAATTCCACACAACATACGAGCCGGAAGCATAAAGTGTAAAGCCTGGGGTGCCTAATGAGTGAGCT
AACTCACATTAATTGCGTTGCGCTCACTGCCCGCTTTCCAGTCGGGAAACCTGTCGTGCCAGCTGCATTA
ATGAATCGGCCAACGCGCGGGGAGAGGCGGTTTGCGTATTGGGCGCTCTTCCGCTTCCTCGCTCACTGAC
TCGCTGCGCTCGGTCGTTCGGCTGCGGCGAGCGGTATCAGCTCACTCAAAGGCGGTAATACGGTTATCCA
CAGAATCAGGGGATAACGCAGGAAAGAACATGTGAGCAAAAGGCCAGCAAAAGGCCAGGAACCGTAAAAA
GGCCGCGTTGCTGGCGTTTTTCCATAGGCTCCGCCCCCCTGACGAGCATCACAAAAATCGACGCTCAAGT
CAGAGGTGGCGAAACCCGACAGGACTATAAAGATACCAGGCGTTTCCCCCTGGAAGCTCCCTCGTGCGCT
CTCCTGTTCCGACCCTGCCGCTTACCGGATACCTGTCCGCCTTTCTCCCTTCGGGAAGCGTGGCGCTTTC
TCATAGCTCACGCTGTAGGTATCTCAGTTCGGTGTAGGTCGTTCGCTCCAAGCTGGGCTGTGTGCACGAA
CCCCCCGTTCAGCCCGACCGCTGCGCCTTATCCGGTAACTATCGTCTTGAGTCCAACCCGGTAAGACACG
ACTTATCGCCACTGGCAGCAGCCACTGGTAACAGGATTAGCAGAGCGAGGTATGTAGGCGGTGCTACAGA
GTTCTTGAAGTGGTGGCCTAACTACGGCTACACTAGAAGAACAGTATTTGGTATCTGCGCTCTGCTGAAG
CCAGTTACCTTCGGAAAAAGAGTTGGTAGCTCTTGATCCGGCAAACAAACCACCGCTGGTAGCGGTTTTT
TTGTTTGCAAGCAGCAGATTACGCGCAGAAAAAAAGGATCTCAAGAAGATCCTTTGATCTTTTCTACGGG
GTCTGACGCTCAGTGGAACGAAAACTCACGTTAAGGGATTTTGGTCATGAGATTATCAAAAAGGATCTTC
ACCTAGATCCTTTTAAATTAAAAATGAAGTTTTAAATCAATCTAAAGTATATATGAGTAAACTTGGTCTG
ACAGTTACCAATGCTTAATCAGTGAGGCACCTATCTCAGCGATCTGTCTATTTCGTTCATCCATAGTTGC
CTGACTCCCCGTCGTGTAGATAACTACGATACGGGAGGGCTTACCATCTGGCCCCAGTGCTGCAATGATA
CCGCGAGACCCACGCTCACCGGCTCCAGATTTATCAGCAATAAACCAGCCAGCCGGAAGGGCCGAGCGCA
GAAGTGGTCCTGCAACTTTATCCGCCTCCATCCAGTCTATTAATTGTTGCCGGGAAGCTAGAGTAAGTAG
TTCGCCAGTTAATAGTTTGCGCAACGTTGTTGCCATTGCTACAGGCATCGTGGTGTCACGCTCGTCGTTT
GGTATGGCTTCATTCAGCTCCGGTTCCCAACGATCAAGGCGAGTTACATGATCCCCCATGTTGTGCAAAA
AAGCGGTTAGCTCCTTCGGTCCTCCGATCGTTGTCAGAAGTAAGTTGGCCGCAGTGTTATCACTCATGGT
TATGGCAGCACTGCATAATTCTCTTACTGTCATGCCATCCGTAAGATGCTTTTCTGTGACTGGTGAGTAC
TCAACCAAGTCATTCTGAGAATAGTGTATGCGGCGACCGAGTTGCTCTTGCCCGGCGTCAATACGGGATA
ATACCGCGCCACATAGCAGAACTTTAAAAGTGCTCATCATTGGAAAACGTTCTTCGGGGCGAAAACTCTC
AAGGATCTTACCGCTGTTGAGATCCAGTTCGATGTAACCCACTCGTGCACCCAACTGATCTTCAGCATCT
TTTACTTTCACCAGCGTTTCTGGGTGAGCAAAAACAGGAAGGCAAAATGCCGCAAAAAAGGGAATAAGGG
CGACACGGAAATGTTGAATACTCATACTCTTCCTTTTTCAATATTATTGAAGCATTTATCAGGGTTATTG
TCTCATGAGCGGATACATATTTGAATGTATTTAGAAAAATAAACAAATAGGGGTTCCGCGCACATTTCCC
CGAAAAGTGCCACCTGACGTC
Features (pLannotate 1.2.2; 23 found; start..end, strand, type, name):
     28..80      -  misc_feature   bom (fragment): basis of mobility region from pBR322
    235..614     +  enhancer       CMV enhancer: human cytomegalovirus immediate early enhancer
    615..818     +  promoter       CMV promoter: human cytomegalovirus (CMV) immediate early promoter
    814..847     +  LTR            5' LTR (truncated) (fragment): truncated 5' long terminal repeat (LTR) from HIV-1
    863..881     +  promoter       T7 promoter: promoter for bacteriophage T7 RNA polymerase
   1009..1713    +  CDS            mApple: mApple is a basic (constitutively fluorescent) red fluorescent protein published in 2008, derived from Discosoma sp.. It is reported to be a rapidly-maturing monomer with high acid sensitivity.
   1894..1944    +  CDS            COL1A1 (fragment): CO1A1_RABIT - Experimental evidence at protein level: Swiss-Prot protein existence level 1. Type I collagen is a member of group I collagen (fibrillar forming collagen). From Oryctolagus cuniculus (Rabbit).
   4978..5793    +  CDS            Col1a1 (fragment): CO1A1_MOUSE - Also known as Cola1. Experimental evidence at protein level: Swiss-Prot protein existence level 1. Type I collagen is a member of group I collagen (fibrillar forming collagen). From Mus musculus (Mouse).
   6025..6047    -  promoter       URA3 promoter (fragment): S. cerevisiae URA3
   6097..6321    +  polyA_signal   bGH poly(A) signal: bovine growth hormone polyadenylation signal
   6325..6346    +  promoter       SV40 promoter (fragment): SV40 enhancer and early promoter
   6367..6795    +  rep_origin     f1 ori (sequence partly withheld): f1 bacteriophage origin of replication; arrow indicates direction of (+) strand synthesis
   6809..7138    +  promoter       SV40 promoter: SV40 enhancer and early promoter
   7205..7996    +  CDS            neo: KKA2_KLEPN - Also known as kan, nptII. Experimental evidence at protein level: Swiss-Prot protein existence level 1. Resistance to kanamycin, neomycin, paromomycin, ribostamycin, butirosin and gentamicin B. From Klebsiella pneumoniae.
   8020..8178    +  CDS            ble (fragment): BLE_KLEPN - Experimental evidence at protein level: Swiss-Prot protein existence level 1. Binding protein with a strong affinity to the bleomycin family of antibiotics. Binds to CL990; an antimitotic-antibiotic compound. From Klebsiella pneumoniae.
   8173..8294    +  polyA_signal   SV40 poly(A) signal: SV40 polyadenylation signal
   8367..8383    -  protein_bind   lac operator: The lac repressor binds to the lac operator to inhibit transcription in E. coli. This inhibition can be relieved by adding lactose or isopropyl-β-D-thiogalactopyranoside (IPTG). lac repressor encoded by lacI
   8391..8421    -  promoter       lac promoter: promoter for the E. coli lac operon
   8436..8457    -  protein_bind   CAP binding site: CAP binding activates transcription in the presence of cAMP. E. coli catabolite activator protein
   8470..8562    -  CDS            lacI (fragment): lac repressor; lacI; The lac repressor binds to the lac operator to inhibit transcription in E. coli. This inhibition can be relieved by adding lactose or isopropyl-β-D-thiogalactopyranoside (IPTG).
   8745..9330    -  rep_origin     ori: high-copy-number ColE1/pMB1/pBR322/pUC origin of replication
   9501..10361   -  CDS            AmpR: β-lactamase; bla; confers resistance to ampicillin, carbenicillin, and related antibiotics
  10362..10466   -  promoter       AmpR promoter: bla
