>Addgene plasmid #119844 | mApple-proα1(I) | addgene full sequence | sequence record 233910 | Addgene NGS Result
GACATTGATTATTGACTAGTTATTAATAGTAATCAATTACGGGGTCATTAGTTCATAGCCCATATATGGA
GTTCCGCGTTACATAACTTACGGTAAATGGCCCGCCTGGCTGACCGCCCAACGACCCCCGCCCATTGACG
TCAATAATGACGTATGTTCCCATAGTAACGCCAATAGGGACTTTCCATTGACGTCAATGGGTGGAGTATT
TACGGTAAACTGCCCACTTGGCAGTACATCAAGTGTATCATATGCCAAGTACGCCCCCTATTGACGTCAA
TGACGGTAAATGGCCCGCCTGGCATTATGCCCAGTACATGACCTTATGGGACTTTCCTACTTGGCAGTAC
ATCTACGTATTAGTCATCGCTATTACCATGGTGATGCGGTTTTGGCAGTACATCAATGGGCGTGGATAGC
GGTTTGACTCACGGGGATTTCCAAGTCTCCACCCCATTGACGTCAATGGGAGTTTGTTTTGGCACCAAAA
TCAACGGGACTTTCCAAAATGTCGTAACAACTCCGCCCCATTGACGCAAATGGGCGGTAGGCGTGTACGG
TGGGAGGTCTATATAAGCAGAGCTCTCTGGCTAACTAGAGAACCCACTGCTTACTGGCTTATCGAAATTA
ATACGACTCACTATAGGGAGACCCAAGCTGGCTAGCGTTTAAACTTAAGCTTATGTCTAGGGTCTAGACA
TGTTCAGCTTTGTGGACCTCCGGCTCCTGCTCCTCTTAGGGGCCACTGCCCTCCTGACGCATGGCCAAGA
AGATATCGTGAGCAAGGGCGAGGAGAATAACATGGCCATCATCAAGGAGTTCATGCGCTTCAAGGTGCAC
ATGGAGGGCTCCGTGAACGGCCACGAGTTCGAGATCGAGGGCGAGGGCGAGGGCCGCCCCTACGAGGCCT
TTCAGACCGCTAAGCTGAAGGTGACCAAGGGTGGCCCCCTGCCCTTCGCCTGGGACATCCTGTCCCCTCA
GTTCATGTACGGCTCCAAGGTCTACATTAAGCACCCAGCCGACATCCCCGACTACTTCAAGCTGTCCTTC
CCCGAGGGCTTCAGGTGGGAGCGCGTGATGAACTTCGAGGACGGCGGCATTATTCACGTTAACCAGGACT
CCTCCCTGCAGGACGGCGTGTTCATCTACAAGGTGAAGCTGCGCGGCACCAACTTCCCCTCCGACGGCCC
CGTAATGCAGAAGAAGACCATGGGCTGGGAGGCCTCCGAGGAGCGGATGTACCCCGAGGACGGCGCCCTG
AAGAGCGAGATCAAGAAGAGGCTGAAGCTGAAGGACGGCGGCCACTACGCCGCCGAGGTCAAGACCACCT
ACAAGGCCAAGAAGCCCGTGCAGCTGCCCGGCGCCTACATCGTCGACATCAAGTTGGACATCGTGTCCCA
CAACGAGGACTACACCATCGTGGAACAGTACGAACGCGCCGAGGGCCGCCACTCCACCGGCGGCATGGAC
GAGCTGTACGAGTCAGAAGATGTAGGAGTCGAGGGACCCAAGGGAGACCCTGGCCCCCAAGGCCCAAGGG
GACCCGTTGGCCCCCCTGGACGAGATGGCATCCCTGGACAGCCTGGACTTCCTGGTCCTCCTGGTCCCCC
TGGGCCCCCCGGACCCCCTGGCCTTGGAGGAAACTTTGCTTCCCAGATGTCCTATGGCTATGATGAAAAA
TCAGCTGGAGTTTCCGTGCCTGGCCCCATGGGTCCTTCTGGTCCTCGTGGTCTCCCTGGCCCCCCTGGTG
CACCTGGTCCACAAGGTTTCCAAGGCCCCCCTGGTGAACCTGGCGAGCCTGGCGGTTCAGGTCCAATGGG
TCCCCGAGGTCCCCCTGGCCCTCCTGGCAAGAATGGAGATGATGGGGAAGCTGGCAAGCCCGGCCGTCCT
GGTGAGCGTGGACCTCCTGGACCTCAGGGTGCTCGTGGATTGCCTGGAACAGCTGGCCTCCCTGGAATGA
AGGGACACCGAGGCTTCAGTGGTTTGGATGGTGCCAAAGGAGATGCTGGTCCTGCTGGTCCTAAGGGAGA
GCCCGGCAGTCCTGGTGAAAACGGAGCTCCTGGCCAGATGGGTCCCCGAGGTCTGCCCGGTGAGAGAGGT
CGCCCTGGACCTCCTGGCACTGCTGGTGCTCGCGGTAACGATGGTGCTGTTGGTGCTGCTGGACCCCCTG
GTCCCACCGGCCCCACTGGCCCTCCTGGCTTCCCTGGTGCAGTTGGTGCTAAGGGTGAAGCTGGTCCCCA
AGGAGCTAGAGGCTCTGAAGGTCCCCAGGGTGTGCGTGGTGAGCCCGGACCCCCTGGCCCTGCTGGTGCT
GCCGGCCCTGCTGGAAACCCTGGTGCTGATGGACAACCTGGCGCTAAAGGTGCCAATGGTGCTCCTGGTA
TTGCTGGTGCTCCTGGCTTCCCTGGTGCCCGAGGCCCCTCTGGACCCCAGGGCCCCAGCGGCCCTCCAGG
TCCCAAGGGTAACAGTGGTGAACCTGGTGCTCCTGGCAACAAAGGAGACACTGGTGCCAAAGGAGAACCC
GGTGCTACTGGAGTTCAAGGTCCCCCAGGCCCTGCCGGAGAAGAAGGAAAACGAGGAGCCCGTGGTGAGC
CTGGACCTTCCGGACTGCCTGGACCTCCTGGCGAGCGTGGTGGACCTGGTAGCCGTGGTTTCCCTGGTGC
TGATGGTGTTGCTGGCCCCAAGGGTCCTTCCGGTGAACGTGGTGCTCCCGGACCTGCTGGTCCCAAAGGT
TCTCCTGGTGAAGCTGGTCGCCCCGGTGAAGCTGGTCTCCCTGGTGCCAAGGGTCTCACTGGCAGTCCTG
GCAGCCCTGGTCCTGATGGCAAAACCGGCCCCCCTGGTCCCGCTGGTCAAGATGGTCGCCCTGGACCCGC
AGGTCCTCCTGGAGCCCGTGGCCAGGCTGGTGTGATGGGATTCCCTGGACCTAAGGGTACCGCTGGAGAA
CCTGGAAAGGCTGGAGAGCGAGGCCTTCCCGGACCCCCTGGCGCTGTTGGTCCTGCTGGCAAAGATGGAG
AAGCTGGAGCTCAGGGAGCCCCTGGCCCTGCTGGTCCTGCTGGTGAGAGAGGTGAACAAGGTCCCGCTGG
CTCCCCTGGATTCCAGGGTCTTCCTGGTCCTGCCGGTCCTCCTGGTGAAGCAGGCAAGCCTGGTGAACAG
GGTGTTCCTGGAGACCTTGGTGCCCCTGGACCCTCTGGCGCAAGAGGCGAGAGAGGTTTCCCTGGTGAAC
GTGGTGTACAAGGTCCCCCAGGTCCTGCTGGTCCCCGAGGAAACAATGGTGCCCCCGGCAACGATGGTGC
CAAGGGTGATACTGGTGCCCCCGGAGCTCCCGGTAGCCAGGGTGCCCCCGGTCTTCAGGGAATGCCTGGT
GAACGTGGTGCAGCTGGTCTTCCAGGTCCTAAGGGTGACAGAGGTGATGCTGGTCCCAAAGGTGCTGATG
GTTCTCCTGGTAAAGATGGTGCCCGTGGTCTGACTGGTCCCATTGGTCCTCCTGGCCCTGCTGGTGCCCC
TGGTGACAAGGGTGAAGCTGGTCCCAGTGGTCCTCCCGGTCCCACCGGAGCCCGTGGTGCTCCCGGAGAC
CGTGGTGAGGCTGGTCCCCCTGGTCCTGCTGGCTTTGCCGGCCCCCCTGGTGCTGATGGCCAACCTGGTG
CGAAAGGTGAACCTGGTGATACTGGTGTTAAAGGTGATGCTGGTCCTCCTGGCCCTGCTGGTCCTGCTGG
ACCCCCCGGCCCCATTGGTAACGTTGGTGCTCCTGGACCCAAAGGTCCTCGTGGTGCTGCTGGTCCCCCT
GGTGCTACTGGCTTCCCTGGTGCTGCTGGCCGTGTCGGTCCCCCTGGTCCCTCTGGAAATGCTGGACCCC
CTGGCCCTCCCGGTCCCGTTGGCAAAGAAGGGGGCAAAGGTCCCCGTGGTGAGACTGGCCCTGCTGGACG
TCCTGGTGAAGTTGGTCCCCCAGGTCCCCCCGGTCCTGCTGGTGAGAAAGGATCTCCTGGTGCTGATGGA
CCTGCTGGCTCTCCTGGTACCCCTGGACCTCAGGGTATTGCTGGACAACGTGGTGTGGTCGGTCTTCCCG
GTCAGAGAGGAGAAAGAGGCTTCCCTGGTCTTCCTGGCCCCTCTGGTGAACCTGGCAAACAAGGTCCTTC
TGGATCAAGTGGTGAACGCGGTCCCCCTGGCCCCATGGGGCCCCCTGGATTGGCTGGTCCCCCTGGTGAA
TCTGGACGTGAGGGATCCCCTGGTGCTGAAGGCTCCCCTGGAAGGGATGGTGCTCCCGGGGCCAAGGGTG
ACCGTGGTGAGACTGGCCCTGCTGGCCCCCCTGGTGCCCCTGGTGCTCCCGGTGCTCCCGGCCCTGTTGG
TCCCGCTGGCAAGAATGGCGATCGTGGTGAGACTGGTCCTGCTGGTCCTGCTGGTCCCATTGGCCCTGCT
GGTGCCCGTGGCCCTGCTGGACCCCAAGGCCCCCGTGGTGACAAGGGTGAGACAGGCGAACAAGGTGACA
GAGGCATAAAGGGTCATCGTGGCTTCTCTGGTCTCCAGGGTCCTCCTGGTTCTCCTGGTTCTCCTGGTGA
ACAAGGCCCCTCTGGAGCTTCAGGTCCTGCAGGCCCCCGGGGTCCCCCTGGCTCTGCTGGTTCTCCTGGC
AAAGACGGACTCAACGGTCTCCCTGGCCCCATTGGTCCCCCTGGTCCTCGAGGTCGCACTGGTGACAGCG
GCCCTGCTGGTCCCCCCGGCCCTCCTGGACCCCCTGGCCCTCCTGGACCTCCCAGTGGCGGTTATGACTT
CAGCTTCCTGCCTCAGCCACCTCAAGAGAAGTCTCAAGATGGTGGCCGCTACTACCGGGCCGATGATGCT
AACGTGGTTCGTGACCGTGACCTTGAGGTGGACACCACCCTCAAGAGCCTGAGTCAGCAGATTGAGAACA
TCCGCAGCCCCGAAGGCAGCCGCAAGAACCCTGCCCGCACATGCCGCGACCTCAAGATGTGCCACTCTGA
CTGGAAGAGCGGAGAGTACTGGATCGACCCTAACCAAGGCTGCAACCTGGACGCCATCAAGGTCTACTGC
AACATGGAGACAGGTCAGACCTGTGTGTTCCCTACTCAGCCGTCTGTGCCTCAGAAGAACTGGTACATCA
GCCCGAACCCCAAGGAAAAGAAGCACGTCTGGTTTGGAGAGAGCATGACCGATGGATTCCCGTTCGAGTA
CGGAAGCGAGGGCTCCGACCCCGCCGATGTCGCTATCCAGCTGACCTTCCTGCGCCTAATGTCCACCGAG
GCCTCCCAGAACATCACCTATCACTGCAAGAACAGCGTAGCCTACATGGACCAGCAGACTGGCAACCTCA
AGAAGGCCCTGCTCCTCCAGGGATCCAACGAGATCGAGCTCAGAGGCGAAGGCAACAGTCGCTTCACCTA
CAGCACCCTTGTGGACGGCTGCACGAGTCACACCGGAACTTGGGGCAAGACAGTCATCGAATACAAAACC
ACCAAGACCTCCCGCCTGCCCATCATCGATGTGGCTCCCTTGGACATTGGTGCCCCAGACCAGGAATTCG
GACTAGACATTGGCCCTGCCTGCTTCGTGTAAACTCCCTCCACCCCAATCTGGTTCCCTCCCACCCAGCC
CACTTTTCCCCAACCCTGGAAACAGACGAACAACCCAAACTCAATTTCCCCCAAAAGCCAAAAATATGGG
AGATAATTTCACATGGACTTTGGAAAACATTTTTTTTCCTTTGCATTCACCTTTCAAACTTAGTTTTTAC
CTTTGACCAACTGAACGTGACCAAAAACCAAAAGTGCATTCAACCTTACCAAAAAAGAAAAAAAAAAAAA
AAGGGCGGCCGCTCGAGTCTAGAGGGCCCGTTTAAACCCGCTGATCAGCCTCGACTGTGCCTTCTAGTTG
CCAGCCATCTGTTGTTTGCCCCTCCCCCGTGCCTTCCTTGACCCTGGAAGGTGCCACTCCCACTGTCCTT
TCCTAATAAAATGAGGAAATTGCATCGCATTGTCTGAGTAGGTGTCATTCTATTCTGGGGGGTGGGGTGG
GGCAGGACAGCAAGGGGGAGGATTGGGAAGACAATAGCAGGCATGCTGGGGATGCGGTGGGCTCTATGGC
TTCTGAGGCGGAAAGAACCAGCTGGGGCTCTAGGGGGTATCCCC
[124 nt withheld, positions 6135-6258]
C
[91 nt withheld, positions 6260-6350]
A
[49 nt withheld, positions 6352-6400]
CCTTTGACGTTGGAGTCCACGTTCTTT
[37 nt withheld, positions 6428-6464]
ACCCTATCTCGGTCTATTCTTTTGATTTATAAGGGATTTTGCCGATTTCGGCCTATTGGTTAAAAAATGA
GCTGATTTAACAAAAATTTAACGCGAATTAATTCTGTGGAATGTGTGTCAGTTAGGGTGTGGAAAGTCCC
CAGGCTCCCCAGCAGGCAGAAGTATGCAAAGCATGCATCTCAATTAGTCAGCAACCAGGTGTGGAAAGTC
CCCAGGCTCCCCAGCAGGCAGAAGTATGCAAAGCATGCATCTCAATTAGTCAGCAACCATAGTCCCGCCC
CTAACTCCGCCCATCCCGCCCCTAACTCCGCCCAGTTCCGCCCATTCTCCGCCCCATGGCTGACTAATTT
TTTTTATTTATGCAGAGGCCGAGGCCGCCTCTGCCTCTGAGCTATTCCAGAAGTAGTGAGGAGGCTTTTT
TGGAGGCCTAGGCTTTTGCAAAAAGCTCCCGGGAGCTTGTATATCCATTTTCGGATCTGATCAAGAGACA
GGATGAGGATCGTTTCGCATGATTGAACAAGATGGATTGCACGCAGGTTCTCCGGCCGCTTGGGTGGAGA
GGCTATTCGGCTATGACTGGGCACAACAGACAATCGGCTGCTCTGATGCCGCCGTGTTCCGGCTGTCAGC
GCAGGGGCGCCCGGTTCTTTTTGTCAAGACCGACCTGTCCGGTGCCCTGAATGAACTGCAGGACGAGGCA
GCGCGGCTATCGTGGCTGGCCACGACGGGCGTTCCTTGCGCAGCTGTGCTCGACGTTGTCACTGAAGCGG
GAAGGGACTGGCTGCTATTGGGCGAAGTGCCGGGGCAGGATCTCCTGTCATCTCACCTTGCTCCTGCCGA
GAAAGTATCCATCATGGCTGATGCAATGCGGCGGCTGCATACGCTTGATCCGGCTACCTGCCCATTCGAC
CACCAAGCGAAACATCGCATCGAGCGAGCACGTACTCGGATGGAAGCCGGTCTTGTCGATCAGGATGATC
TGGACGAAGAGCATCAGGGGCTCGCGCCAGCCGAACTGTTCGCCAGGCTCAAGGCGCGCATGCCCGACGG
CGAGGATCTCGTCGTGACCCATGGCGATGCCTGCTTGCCGAATATCATGGTGGAAAATGGCCGCTTTTCT
GGATTCATCGACTGTGGCCGGCTGGGTGTGGCGGACCGCTATCAGGACATAGCGTTGGCTACCCGTGATA
TTGCTGAAGAGCTTGGCGGCGAATGGGCTGACCGCTTCCTCGTGCTTTACGGTATCGCCGCTCCCGATTC
GCAGCGCATCGCCTTCTATCGCCTTCTTGACGAGTTCTTCTGAGCGGGACTCTGGGGTTCGAAATGACCG
ACCAAGCGACGCCCAACCTGCCATCACGAGATTTCGATTCCACCGCCGCCTTCTATGAAAGGTTGGGCTT
CGGAATCGTTTTCCGGGACGCCGGCTGGATGATCCTCCAGCGCGGGGATCTCATGCTGGAGTTCTTCGCC
CACCCCAACTTGTTTATTGCAGCTTATAATGGTTACAAATAAAGCAATAGCATCACAAATTTCACAAATA
AAGCATTTTTTTCACTGCATTCTAGTTGTGGTTTGTCCAAACTCATCAATGTATCTTATCATGTCTGTAT
ACCGTCGACCTCTAGCTAGAGCTTGGCGTAATCATGGTCATAGCTGTTTCCTGTGTGAAATTGTTATCCG
CTCACAATTCCACACAACATACGAGCCGGAAGCATAAAGTGTAAAGCCTGGGGTGCCTAATGAGTGAGCT
AACTCACATTAATTGCGTTGCGCTCACTGCCCGCTTTCCAGTCGGGAAACCTGTCGTGCCAGCTGCATTA
ATGAATCGGCCAACGCGCGGGGAGAGGCGGTTTGCGTATTGGGCGCTCTTCCGCTTCCTCGCTCACTGAC
TCGCTGCGCTCGGTCGTTCGGCTGCGGCGAGCGGTATCAGCTCACTCAAAGGCGGTAATACGGTTATCCA
CAGAATCAGGGGATAACGCAGGAAAGAACATGTGAGCAAAAGGCCAGCAAAAGGCCAGGAACCGTAAAAA
GGCCGCGTTGCTGGCGTTTTTCCATAGGCTCCGCCCCCCTGACGAGCATCACAAAAATCGACGCTCAAGT
CAGAGGTGGCGAAACCCGACAGGACTATAAAGATACCAGGCGTTTCCCCCTGGAAGCTCCCTCGTGCGCT
CTCCTGTTCCGACCCTGCCGCTTACCGGATACCTGTCCGCCTTTCTCCCTTCGGGAAGCGTGGCGCTTTC
TCATAGCTCACGCTGTAGGTATCTCAGTTCGGTGTAGGTCGTTCGCTCCAAGCTGGGCTGTGTGCACGAA
CCCCCCGTTCAGCCCGACCGCTGCGCCTTATCCGGTAACTATCGTCTTGAGTCCAACCCGGTAAGACACG
ACTTATCGCCACTGGCAGCAGCCACTGGTAACAGGATTAGCAGAGCGAGGTATGTAGGCGGTGCTACAGA
GTTCTTGAAGTGGTGGCCTAACTACGGCTACACTAGAAGAACAGTATTTGGTATCTGCGCTCTGCTGAAG
CCAGTTACCTTCGGAAAAAGAGTTGGTAGCTCTTGATCCGGCAAACAAACCACCGCTGGTAGCGGTGGTT
TTTTTGTTTGCAAGCAGCAGATTACGCGCAGAAAAAAAGGATCTCAAGAAGATCCTTTGATCTTTTCTAC
GGGGTCTGACGCTCAGTGGAACGAAAACTCACGTTAAGGGATTTTGGTCATGAGATTATCAAAAAGGATC
TTCACCTAGATCCTTTTAAATTAAAAATGAAGTTTTAAATCAATCTAAAGTATATATGAGTAAACTTGGT
CTGACAGTTACCAATGCTTAATCAGTGAGGCACCTATCTCAGCGATCTGTCTATTTCGTTCATCCATAGT
TGCCTGACTCCCCGTCGTGTAGATAACTACGATACGGGAGGGCTTACCATCTGGCCCCAGTGCTGCAATG
ATACCGCGAGACCCACGCTCACCGGCTCCAGATTTATCAGCAATAAACCAGCCAGCCGGAAGGGCCGAGC
GCAGAAGTGGTCCTGCAACTTTATCCGCCTCCATCCAGTCTATTAATTGTTGCCGGGAAGCTAGAGTAAG
TAGTTCGCCAGTTAATAGTTTGCGCAACGTTGTTGCCATTGCTACAGGCATCGTGGTGTCACGCTCGTCG
TTTGGTATGGCTTCATTCAGCTCCGGTTCCCAACGATCAAGGCGAGTTACATGATCCCCCATGTTGTGCA
AAAAAGCGGTTAGCTCCTTCGGTCCTCCGATCGTTGTCAGAAGTAAGTTGGCCGCAGTGTTATCACTCAT
GGTTATGGCAGCACTGCATAATTCTCTTACTGTCATGCCATCCGTAAGATGCTTTTCTGTGACTGGTGAG
TACTCAACCAAGTCATTCTGAGAATAGTGTATGCGGCGACCGAGTTGCTCTTGCCCGGCGTCAATACGGG
ATAATACCGCGCCACATAGCAGAACTTTAAAAGTGCTCATCATTGGAAAACGTTCTTCGGGGCGAAAACT
CTCAAGGATCTTACCGCTGTTGAGATCCAGTTCGATGTAACCCACTCGTGCACCCAACTGATCTTCAGCA
TCTTTTACTTTCACCAGCGTTTCTGGGTGAGCAAAAACAGGAAGGCAAAATGCCGCAAAAAAGGGAATAA
GGGCGACACGGAAATGTTGAATACTCATACTCTTCCTTTTTCAATATTATTGAAGCATTTATCAGGGTTA
TTGTCTCATGAGCGGATACATATTTGAATGTATTTAGAAAAATAAACAAATAGGGGTTCCGCGCACATTT
CCCCGAAAAGTGCCACCTGACGTCGACGGATCGGGAGATCTCCCGATCCCCTATGGTGCACTCTCAGTAC
AATCTGCTCTGATGCCGCATAGTTAAGCCAGTATCTGCTCCCTGCTTGTGTGTTGGAGGTCGCTGAGTAG
TGCGCGAGCAAAATTTAAGCTACAACAAGGCAAGGCTTGACCGACAATTGCATGAAGAATCTGCTTAGGG
TTAGGCGTTTTGCGCTGCTTCGCGATGTACGGGCCAGATATACGCGTT
Features (pLannotate 1.2.2; 23 found; start..end, strand, type, name):
      1..380     +  enhancer       CMV enhancer: human cytomegalovirus immediate early enhancer
    381..584     +  promoter       CMV promoter: human cytomegalovirus (CMV) immediate early promoter
    580..613     +  LTR            5' LTR (truncated) (fragment): truncated 5' long terminal repeat (LTR) from HIV-1
    629..647     +  promoter       T7 promoter: promoter for bacteriophage T7 RNA polymerase
    775..1479    +  CDS            mApple: mApple is a basic (constitutively fluorescent) red fluorescent protein published in 2008, derived from Discosoma sp.. It is reported to be a rapidly-maturing monomer with high acid sensitivity.
   1660..1710    +  CDS            COL1A1 (fragment): CO1A1_RABIT - Experimental evidence at protein level: Swiss-Prot protein existence level 1. Type I collagen is a member of group I collagen (fibrillar forming collagen). From Oryctolagus cuniculus (Rabbit).
   4744..5559    +  CDS            Col1a1 (fragment): CO1A1_MOUSE - Also known as Cola1. Experimental evidence at protein level: Swiss-Prot protein existence level 1. Type I collagen is a member of group I collagen (fibrillar forming collagen). From Mus musculus (Mouse).
   5791..5813    -  promoter       URA3 promoter (fragment): S. cerevisiae URA3
   5865..6089    +  polyA_signal   bGH poly(A) signal: bovine growth hormone polyadenylation signal
   6093..6114    +  promoter       SV40 promoter (fragment): SV40 enhancer and early promoter
   6135..6563    +  rep_origin     f1 ori (sequence partly withheld): f1 bacteriophage origin of replication; arrow indicates direction of (+) strand synthesis
   6577..6906    +  promoter       SV40 promoter: SV40 enhancer and early promoter
   6973..7764    +  CDS            neo: KKA2_KLEPN - Also known as kan, nptII. Experimental evidence at protein level: Swiss-Prot protein existence level 1. Resistance to kanamycin, neomycin, paromomycin, ribostamycin, butirosin and gentamicin B. From Klebsiella pneumoniae.
   7788..7946    +  CDS            ble (fragment): BLE_KLEPN - Experimental evidence at protein level: Swiss-Prot protein existence level 1. Binding protein with a strong affinity to the bleomycin family of antibiotics. Binds to CL990; an antimitotic-antibiotic compound. From Klebsiella pneumoniae.
   7941..8062    +  polyA_signal   SV40 poly(A) signal: SV40 polyadenylation signal
   8135..8151    -  protein_bind   lac operator: The lac repressor binds to the lac operator to inhibit transcription in E. coli. This inhibition can be relieved by adding lactose or isopropyl-β-D-thiogalactopyranoside (IPTG). lac repressor encoded by lacI
   8159..8189    -  promoter       lac promoter: promoter for the E. coli lac operon
   8204..8225    -  protein_bind   CAP binding site: CAP binding activates transcription in the presence of cAMP. E. coli catabolite activator protein
   8238..8330    -  CDS            lacI (fragment): lac repressor; lacI; The lac repressor binds to the lac operator to inhibit transcription in E. coli. This inhibition can be relieved by adding lactose or isopropyl-β-D-thiogalactopyranoside (IPTG).
   8513..9101    -  rep_origin     ori: high-copy-number ColE1/pMB1/pBR322/pUC origin of replication
   9272..10132   -  CDS            AmpR: β-lactamase; bla; confers resistance to ampicillin, carbenicillin, and related antibiotics
  10133..10237   -  promoter       AmpR promoter: bla
  10296..10348   -  misc_feature   bom (fragment): basis of mobility region from pBR322
