[The description below was written by a language model from this plasmid's Addgene catalogue record and pLannotate feature annotations shown in this document.]
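Description:
mApple-proα1(I) is a mammalian expression plasmid of about 10.5 kb built on pcDNA3.1. It carries a fluorescently tagged mouse type I procollagen α1 chain (Col1a1). It is propagated in E. coli through a high-copy ColE1/pUC-type origin with ampicillin selection (AmpR under its own bla promoter), and it also has an f1 origin. An SV40 early promoter drives a neomycin phosphotransferase cassette ending in an SV40 poly(A) signal, which allows G418 selection in mammalian cells.

The payload is transcribed from the CMV immediate-early enhancer/promoter and terminated by the bGH polyadenylation signal. A T7 promoter lies just upstream of the insert. In the roughly 5.1 kb insert, mApple, a monomeric red fluorescent protein, replaces Col1a1 exons 2–3. The tag therefore sits near the N-terminus, while the N-propeptide minor triple helix and the N-terminal propeptide cleavage site are retained. The automated annotation of both the depositor and sequencing-derived records recognises mApple but only short stretches of collagen coding sequence. One of these is matched to a rabbit orthologue, and most of the Col1a1 region is left unlabelled. Small hits to an HIV-1 LTR, a URA3 promoter, ble and lacI appear to be incidental fragment matches rather than functional parts.

The construct is meant for live imaging of procollagen folding, trafficking, degradation and secretion. The depositors designed it for transient transfection of mouse osteoblasts and fibroblasts that already make abundant endogenous type I procollagen. They caution that other cell types, overexpression or prolonged expression can produce ER aggregates and artefacts. They regard the appearance of fluorescent extracellular collagen fibres as the best sign that the tagged chains are behaving normally.
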