Addgene plasmid #119844: mApple-proα1(I)
Purpose: Expresses mouse Type I procollagen α1 chain (Col1a1) with mApple replacing exon 2-3 retaining N-propeptide minor triple helix and N-terminal cleavage site
Depositing lab: Sergey Leikin. Depositing organization: National Institute of Child Health and Human Development (NICHD). Publication: Noncanonical autophagy at ER exit sites regulates procollagen turnover. Omari S, Makareeva E, Roberts-Pilgrim A, Mirigian L, Jarnik M, Ott C, Lippincott-Schwartz J, Leikin S. Proc Natl Acad Sci U S A. 2018 Oct 23;115(43):E10099-E10108. doi: 10.1073/pnas.1814552115. Epub 2018 Oct 4. PubMed 30287488.
Backbone
  Vector backbone: pcDNA3.1
  Backbone size w/o insert (bp): 5300
  Total vector size (bp): 10497
  Vector type: Mammalian Expression
  Selectable markers: Neomycin (select with G418)
Growth in bacteria
  Bacterial resistance: Ampicillin, 100 μg/mL
  Growth temperature: 37°C
  Growth strain: DH5alpha
  Growth instructions: Originally grown in One Shot TOP10 Chemically competent E. coli
  Copy number: Unknown
Gene/Insert
  Gene/Insert name: Type I procollagen α1 chain (alt name: Col1a1)
  Species: M. musculus (mouse)
  Insert size (bp): 5113
  Mutation: Col1a1 exons 2-3 replaced by fluorescent tag
  GenBank ID: NM_007742
  Entrez Gene: Col1a1 (a.k.a. Col1a-1, Cola-1, Cola1, Mov-13, Mov13)
  Promoter: CMV
  Tag / fusion protein: mApple (N terminal on insert)
  Cloning method: Restriction Enzyme; 5′ cloning site Nhei, HindIII, AflII (not destroyed); 3′ cloning site NotI (not destroyed)
  Sequencing primers: 5′ CGC AAA TGG GCG GTA GGC GTG; 3′ TAG AAG GCA CAG TCG AGG
Terms and licenses: Academic/Nonprofit Terms; Industry Terms: Not Available to Industry
Depositor comments: These mouse type I procollagen plasmids were designed for immortalized and primary murine osteoblasts and fibroblasts. Their expression in other cells might cause significant disruption of assembly, folding and trafficking of type I procollagen, resulting in artifacts. Even in osteoblasts and fibroblasts a fraction of transfected chains, particularly proα2, might be trafficked/degraded as monomers instead of being integrated into procollagen heterotrimers. In our experience, the best evidence of normal behavior of the transfected chains is the appearance of fluorescent extracellular collagen fibers ~ 12 h after transfection. Fluorescent molecules should be incorporated into fibers even when the transfected chains contain the N-propeptide cleavage site, because the cleavage is highly conformation sensitive and always incomplete. We recommend following these guidelines when using the plasmids 1) Only mouse cells that have high expression of endogenous type I procollagen are suitable for studies of physiologically-relevant processes with these constructs. 2) At least 100 μM ascorbic acid at and after transfection is required to ensure proper procollagen folding (for some cells, preincubation with ascorbic acid before transfection might be needed). 3) Optimization of transfection efficiency is needed for all cell types. 4) Experiments beyond 24h after transfection are not recommended, to avoid excessive accumulation of aggregates and cell malfunction caused by increased procollagen synthesis. 5) Lack of extracellular fluorescent fibers 12-24 h after transfection indicates improper procollagen synthesis/trafficking or cellular malfunction. 6) Excessive expression of transfected chains might cause rapid accumulation of large procollagen aggregates in the ER, resulting in cellular malfunction and death. Contact information: Shakib Omari () Sergey Leikin ()
How to cite: mApple-proα1(I) was a gift from Sergey Leikin (Addgene plasmid # 119844 ; http://n2t.net/addgene:119844 ; RRID:Addgene_119844)
